>Addgene plasmid #47786 | RAMA-bio | depositor full sequence | sequence record 68822 | RAMA-bio sequence 9099 bps
AGATCTATACATTGAATCAATATTGGCAATTAGCCATATTAGTCATTGGTTATATAGCATAAATCAATAT
TGGCTATTGGCCATTGCATACGTTGTATCTATATCATAATATGTACATTTATATTGGCTCATGTCCAATA
TGACCGCCATGTTGACATTGATTATTGACTAGTTATTAATAGTAATCAATTACGGGGTCATTAGTTCATA
GCCCATATATGGAGTTCCGCGTTACATAACTTACGGTAAATGGCCCGCCTGGCTGACCGCCCAACGACCC
CCGCCCATTGACGTCAATAATGACGTATGTTCCCATAGTAACGCCAATAGGGACTTTCCATTGACGTCAA
TGGGTGGAGTATTTACGGTAAACTGCCCACTTGGCAGTACATCAAGTGTATCATATGCCAAGTCCGCCCC
CTATTGACGTCAATGACGGTAAATGGCCCGCCTGGCATTATGCCCAGTACATGACCTTACGGGACTTTCC
TACTTGGCAGTACATCTACGTATTAGTCATCGCTATTACCATGGTGATGCGGTTTTGGCAGTACACCAAT
GGGCGTGGATAGCGGTTTGACTCACGGGGATTTCCAAGTCTCCACCCCATTGACGTCAATGGGAGTTTGT
TTTGGCACCAAAATCAACGGGACTTTCCAAAATGTCGTAATAACCCCGCCCCGTTGACGCAAATGGGCGG
TAGGCGTGTACGGTGGGAGGTCTATATAAGCAGAGCTCGTTTAGTGAACCGTCAGATCCTCACTCTCTTC
CGCATCGCTGTCTGCGAGGGCCAGCTGTTGGGCTCGCGGTTGAGGACAAACTCTTCGCGGTCTTTCCAGT
ACTCTTGGATCGGAAACCCGTCGGCCTCCGAACGGTACTCCGCCACCGAGGGACCTGAGCGAGTCCGCAT
CGACCGGATCGGAAAACCTCTCGAGAAAGGCGTCTAACCAGTCACAGTCGCAAGGTAGGCTGAGCACCGT
GGCGGGCGGCAGCGGGTGGCGGTCGGGGTTGTTTCTGGCGGAGGTGCTGCTGATGATGTAATTAAAGTAG
GCGGTCTTGAGACGGCGGATGGTCGAGGTGAGGTGTGGCAGGCTTGAGATCCAGCTGTTGGGGTGAGTAC
TCCCTCTCAAAAGCGGGCATTACTTCTGCGCTAAGATTGTCAGTTTCCAAAAACGAGGAGGATTTGATAT
TCACCTGGCCCGATCTGGCCATACACTTGAGTGACAATGACATCCACTTTGCCTTTCTCTCCACAGGTGT
CCACTCCCAGGTCCAAGTTTGCCACCATGGAGTTTCAGACCCAGGTACTCATGTCCCTGCTGCTCTGCAT
GTCTGGTGCGGCCGCCTACCTGGAACAGATCAAGAACGGCATCAGCGGCCACTACACCGAGGACCACAAC
ATCAAGAACAACAACTGCATCAGCTTCAGCGACTACGAGCGGAGCATCAAGAACTTCGCCATCAGCAGCC
ACGCCGAGAACAACTACGACAACATCATCAACGAGTACAAGAAGATCAAGGACATCAACAACAATATCAA
CATCCTGAGCAGCGTGCACCGGAAGGGCCGGATCCTGTACGACAGCTTCCTGGAAATCAACAAGCTGGAA
AACGACAAGAAAGAGAAGCACGAGAAAGAGGACGAGTACGAGGACAACGACGAGAGCTTTCTGGAAACCG
AGGAATACGAGGATAACGAGGACGAGAAGTACAACAAGGACGAGGACGACTACGCCGAGAGCTTCATCGA
GACAGACGAGTATGAGGACAATGAAGATGACAAATATAACAAAGATGAAGATGATTACAGCGAGTCCTTC
ATCGAAACCGATGAGTACGACGACAATGAAGAGGAACAGTATAACAAGGATGAAGATGACTATGCTGACT
CCTTTATCGAGACTGACCACTACGAGAACAACGATGACAAGAACGAGGAAGAGGAAGAATACAACGACCA
GGACAACGATTACGGCTACAATTTCCTGGAAACAGACGAATATGACGACAGCGAAGAGTACGACTACGAC
GATAAAGAGTACGGCGAGTCTTTTCTGGAAAAAGAAGAGGGCGAGGAAATGAAGGACGAAGAGATGAAGG
ATGAAGAAATGGAAGATGTGGAGATGAAAGACGAGGAAATGAAGGACGAGGAAATGAAATACGACGAGAT
GAAAAATGAAGAGATGAAATATGACGAAATGAAAGATGAAGTCATGAAAGACGAGGAGATGAAAGACGAG
CAGATGAAGTACGAAGAATTCAAGAACGAAGAGTTTAAGAATGAGGAATTCAAAAACGAGGAAAGCAAAA
ACGAAGAATCCAAAAATGAGGAATCTAAGAATGAAGAAAGCAAGAATGAAGAGTTCAAAAATGAAGAGTC
CAAGAACGAGGAATTCAAGAATGAAGAGTTCAAGAACGAAGATATGAGCTACGACGAGTACATGGGCTAC
AAGAAGAAAGAAGAGGACGAATCCTACAACACCTTCAACGGCGCCAAGAAGAACAACGCCGCCAACAGCT
TCCTCGAGAAGGATCTGCAGGGCGACAGCGACGATGAGCTGCACAGCACCTTCTACAGCAAGAACGTGGA
CAAAGAAAACTATGACGACAAGAACATCTTCTACGGCTACAGCGACAATGACGACGAGTCCTTTCTCGAG
ACAGATAGCTACGAAGAATATGAGGATGAGGACAAGGACGTGGAGGACGAATACGAAGAGTCCTTCCTGC
AGAACGACGAGAAAAAGATGGTGTTCTACGACCTGTACAAGCCCGAAGAGAACGAGGCCTACTACGAGAA
GAAGCAGAAAAAAGAAGAGAAAGAGGAAAAAGAAGAAAAAGAGCAGAGCCTGAACAAGCAGAACGACATG
GAAGATCAGGAAGATAACGAAGAGTACAAGTTCGAGGAAGAGAACAAAGAGGATCTCCTCGACGTCCAGC
AGGATGAGGAACTGCCCAGCGAGGGCAAGCAGAAAGTGAAGGGCAAGAGCTTCGACAACGAGCACCTGAA
CGAGATCCAGAACGTGGCCGACGTGCACGCCTTCATCCAGAAAGACATGAAGTACCTGGACGACCTGATC
GACGAGGAACAGACCATCAAGGACGCCGTGAAGAAGTCCGCCTACAAGGGCAACAAGAAGCTGGGCAACA
ACAAGAAGTCCCAGATCATCCTGGAAGAGGAACCCGACGAGAACTTCGAAGAGGACGCTGACGAGGAACT
GAACAAGCTGATGGAACAGGAAAAGAACATCGTCGACAAAGAGATCAAGAATAGCAAGGCCAACAAAGCC
AATAAGAAGCTGCAGTTCAACAACGCCAACAAACAGAACAAGATGTACATGAAGAATGAGTACAACAACA
AGGCCAAGAACAATAAGAATAACAAGTTTGAGCAGCAGAACTACGATGAGAGCTACATGGACGACGATTA
CGAGCAGAATGAAGAATTCAACGACAACAACCAGGCCGAGGACATGAAAGAGACAAACGAGCTGGACAAG
ATCAACGACGAGCTGCTGACCGACCAGGGCCCCAACGAGGACACCCTGCTGGAAAACAATAACAAGATCT
TCGATAACAAGTTCGTGGCCCACAAGAAGCGGGAGAAGTCCATCAGCCCCCACAGCTACCAGAAAGTGTC
CACCAAGGTGCAGAACAAAGAAAACATGGAAAACAAAGAGAAGAAACAGCTGATCAACGATGAGGCCGCC
ATGACCGCCGAGGAACTGGTGGAGCTGGAAAATACCGAGGACGTGAACACCCCTACCATGGTCGAGACAG
AGGAAATCGACTTCGACGAGAACGGCAACAAGGGCGCGCCGTCGACCTCCATCACGGCCTATAAGAGTGA
GGGGGAGTCAGCGGAGTTCTCCTTCCCACTCAACCTTGGAGAGGAAAGCCTGCAGGGAGAGTTGAGATGG
AAGGCAGAGAAGGCTCCTTCTTCCCAGTCCTGGATCACCTTCTCCCTAAAGAACCAAAAGGTGTCTGTGC
AGAAGTCTACTAGCAACCCCAAGTTCCAGCTGTCCGAAACGCTCCCACTCACCCTTCAGATACCCCAGGT
CTCCCTTCAGTTTGCTGGTTCTGGCAACCTGACCCTGACTCTGGACAGAGGGATACTGTATCAGGAAGTG
AACCTGGTGGTGATGAAAGTGACTCAGCCCGACAGCAACACTTTGACCTGTGAGGTGATGGGACCCACCT
CACCCAAGATGAGACTGATCTTGAAGCAGGAGAATCAGGAGGCCAGGGTCTCCAGGCAGGAGAAAGTGAT
TCAAGTGCAGGCCCCTGAAGCAGGGGTGTGGCAATGTCTACTGAGTGAAGGTGAAGAGGTCAAGATGGAC
TCCAAGATCCAGGTTTTATCCAAAGGGTTGAATTCCGGATCACTGCATCATATTCTGGATGCACAGAAAA
TGGTGTGGAATCATCGTTAAGTCTAGACACGTGATTAATTAAGGATCCCCCGACCTCGACCTCTGGCTAA
TAAAGGAAATTTATTTTCATTGCAATAGTGTGTTGGAATTTTTTGTGTCTCTCACTCGGAAGGACATATG
GGAGGGCAAATCATTTGGTCGAGATCCCTCGGAGATCTCTAGCTAGAGGATCGATCCCCGCCCCGGACGA
ACTAAACCTGACTACGACATCTCTGCCCCTTCTTCGCGGGGCAGTGCATGTAATCCCTTCAGTTGGTTGG
TACAACTTGCCAACTGGGCCCTGTTCCACATGTGACACGGGGGGGGACCAAACACAAAGGGGTTCTCTGA
CTGTAGTTGACATCCTTATAAATGGATGTGCACATTTGCCAACACTGAGTGGCTTTCATCCTGGAGCAGA
CTTTGCAGTCTGTGGACTGCAACACAACATTGCCTTTATGTGTAACTCTTGGCTGAAGCTCTTACACCAA
TGCTGGGGGACATGTACCTCCCAGGGGCCCAGGAAGACTACGGGAGGCTACACCAACGTCAATCAGAGGG
GCCTGTGTAGCTACCGATAAGCGGACCCTCAAGAGGGCATTAGCAATAGTGTTTATAAGGCCCCCTTGTT
AACCCTAAACGGGTAGCATATGCTTCCCGGGTAGTAGTATATACTATCCAGACTAACCCTAATTCAATAG
CATATGTTACCCAACGGGAAGCATATGCTATCGAATTAGGGTTAGTAAAAGGGTCCTAAGGAACAGCGAT
ATCTCCCACCCCATGAGCTGTCACGGTTTTATTTACATGGGGTCAGGATTCCACGAGGGTAGTGAACCAT
TTTAGTCACAAGGGCAGTGGCTGAAGATCAAGGAGCGGGCAGTGAACTCTCCTGAATCTTCGCCTGCTTC
TTCATTCTCCTTCGTTTAGCTAATAGAATAACTGCTGAGTTGTGAACAGTAAGGTGTATGTGAGGTGCTC
GAAAACAAGGTTTCAGGTGACGCCCCCAGAATAAAATTTGGACGGGGGGTTCAGTGGTGGCATTGTGCTA
TGACACCAATATAACCCTCACAAACCCCTTGGGCAATAAATACTAGTGTAGGAATGAAACATTCTGAATA
TCTTTAACAATAGAAATCCATGGGGTGGGGACAAGCCGTAAAGACTGGATGTCCATCTCACACGAATTTA
TGGCTATGGGCAACACATAATCCTAGTGCAATATGATACTGGGGTTATTAAGATGTGTCCCAGGCAGGGA
CCAAGACAGGTGAACCATGTTGTTACACTCTATTTGTAACAAGGGGAAAGAGAGTGGACGCCGACAGCAG
CGGACTCCACTGGTTGTCTCTAACACCCCCGAAAATTAAACGGGGCTCCACGCCAATGGGGCCCATAAAC
AAAGACAAGTGGCCACTCTTTTTTTTGAAATTGTGGAGTGGGGGCACGCGTCAGCCCCCACACGCCGCCC
TGCGGTTTTGGACTGTAAAATAAGGGTGTAATAACTTGGCTGATTGTAACCCCGCTAACCACTGCGGTCA
AACCACTTGCCCACAAAACCACTAATGGCACCCCGGGGAATACCTGCATAAGTAGGTGGGCGGGCCAAGA
TAGGGGCGCGATTGCTGCGATCTGGAGGACAAATTACACACACTTGCGCCTGAGCGCCAAGCACAGGGTT
GTTGGTCCTCATATTCACGAGGTCGCTGAGAGCACGGTGGGCTAATGTTGCCATGGGTAGCATATACTAC
CCAAATATCTGGATAGCATATGCTATCCTAATCTATATCTGGGTAGCATAGGCTATCCTAATCTATATCT
GGGTAGCATATGCTATCCTAATCTATATCTGGGTAGTATATGCTATCCTAATTTATATCTGGGTAGCATA
GGCTATCCTAATCTATATCTGGGTAGCATATGCTATCCTAATCTATATCTGGGTAGTATATGCTATCCTA
ATCTGTATCCGGGTAGCATATGCTATCCTAATAGAGATTAGGGTAGTATATGCTATCCTAATTTATATCT
GGGTAGCATATACTACCCAAATATCTGGATAGCATATGCTATCCTAATCTATATCTGGGTAGCATATGCT
ATCCTAATCTATATCTGGGTAGCATAGGCTATCCTAATCTATATCTGGGTAGCATATGCTATCCTAATCT
ATATCTGGGTAGTATATGCTATCCTAATTTATATCTGGGTAGCATAGGCTATCCTAATCTATATCTGGGT
AGCATATGCTATCCTAATCTATATCTGGGTAGTATATGCTATCCTAATCTGTATCCGGGTAGCATATGCT
ATCCTCATGATAAGCTGTCAAACATGAGAATTTTCTTGAAGACGAAAGGGCCTCGTGATACGCCTATTTT
TATAGGTTAATGTCATGATAATAATGGTTTCTTAGACGTCAGGTGGCACTTTTCGGGGAAATGTGCGCGG
AACCCCTATTTGTTTATTTTTCTAAATACATTCAAATATGTATCCGCTCATGAGACAATAACCCTGATAA
ATGCTTCAATAATATTGAAAAAGGAAGAGTATGAGTATTCAACATTTCCGTGTCGCCCTTATTCCCTTTT
TTGCGGCATTTTGCCTTCCTGTTTTTGCTCACCCAGAAACGCTGGTGAAAGTAAAAGATGCTGAAGATCA
GTTGGGTGCACGAGTGGGTTACATCGAACTGGATCTCAACAGCGGTAAGATCCTTGAGAGTTTTCGCCCC
GAAGAACGTTTTCCAATGATGAGCACTTTTAAAGTTCTGCTATGTGGCGCGGTATTATCCCGTGTTGACG
CCGGGCAAGAGCAACTCGGTCGCCGCATACACTATTCTCAGAATGACTTGGTTGAGTACTCACCAGTCAC
AGAAAAGCATCTTACGGATGGCATGACAGTAAGAGAATTATGCAGTGCTGCCATAACCATGAGTGATAAC
ACTGCGGCCAACTTACTTCTGACAACGATCGGAGGACCGAAGGAGCTAACCGCTTTTTTGCACAACATGG
GGGATCATGTAACTCGCCTTGATCGTTGGGAACCGGAGCTGAATGAAGCCATACCAAACGACGAGCGTGA
CACCACGATGCCTGCAGCAATGGCAACAACGTTGCGCAAACTATTAACTGGCGAACTACTTACTCTAGCT
TCCCGGCAACAATTAATAGACTGGATGGAGGCGGATAAAGTTGCAGGACCACTTCTGCGCTCGGCCCTTC
CGGCTGGCTGGTTTATTGCTGATAAATCTGGAGCCGGTGAGCGTGGGTCTCGCGGTATCATTGCAGCACT
GGGGCCAGATGGTAAGCCCTCCCGTATCGTAGTTATCTACACGACGGGGAGTCAGGCAACTATGGATGAA
CGAAATAGACAGATCGCTGAGATAGGTGCCTCACTGATTAAGCATTGGTAACTGTCAGACCAAGTTTACT
CATATATACTTTAGATTGATTTAAAACTTCATTTTTAATTTAAAAGGATCTAGGTGAAGATCCTTTTTGA
TAATCTCATGACCAAAATCCCTTAACGTGAGTTTTCGTTCCACTGAGCGTCAGACCCCGTAGAAAAGATC
AAAGGATCTTCTTGAGATCCTTTTTTTCTGCGCGTAATCTGCTGCTTGCAAACAAAAAAACCACCGCTAC
CAGCGGTGGTTTGTTTGCCGGATCAAGAGCTACCAACTCTTTTTCCGAAGGTAACTGGCTTCAGCAGAGC
GCAGATACCAAATACTGTTCTTCTAGTGTAGCCGTAGTTAGGCCACCACTTCAAGAACTCTGTAGCACCG
CCTACATACCTCGCTCTGCTAATCCTGTTACCAGTGGCTGCTGCCAGTGGCGATAAGTCGTGTCTTACCG
GGTTGGACTCAAGACGATAGTTACCGGATAAGGCGCAGCGGTCGGGCTGAACGGGGGGTTCGTGCACACA
GCCCAGCTTGGAGCGAACGACCTACACCGAACTGAGATACCTACAGCGTGAGCTATGAGAAAGCGCCACG
CTTCCCGAAGGGAGAAAGGCGGACAGGTATCCGGTAAGCGGCAGGGTCGGAACAGGAGAGCGCACGAGGG
AGCTTCCAGGGGGAAACGCCTGGTATCTTTATAGTCCTGTCGGGTTTCGCCACCTCTGACTTGAGCGTCG
ATTTTTGTGATGCTCGTCAGGGGGGCGGAGCCTATGGAAAAACGCCAGCAACGCGGCCTTTTTACGGTTC
CTGGCCTTTTGCTGGCCTTTTGCTCACATGTTCTTTCCTGCGTTATCCCCTGATTCTGTGGATAACCGTA
TTACCGCCTTTGAGTGAGCTGATACCGCTCGCCGCAGCCGAACGACCGAGCGCAGCGAGTCAGTGAGCGA
GGAAGCGGAAGAGCGCCCAATACGCAAACCGCCTCTCCCCGCGCGTTGGCCGATTCATTAATGCAGCTGG
CACGACAGGTTTCCCGACTGGAAAGCGGGCAGTGAGCGCAACGCAATTAATGTGAGTTAGCTCACTCATT
AGGCACCCCAGGCTTTACACTTTATGCTTCCGGCTCGTATGTTGTGTGGAATTGTGAGCGGATAACAATT
TCACACAGGAAACAGCTATGACCATGATTACGCCAAGCTCTAGCTAGAGGTCGACCAATTCTCATGTTTG
ACAGCTTATCATCGCAGATCCGGGCAACGTTGTTGCCATTGCTGCAGGCGCAGAACTGGTAGGTATGGA
Features (pLannotate 1.2.2; 19 found; start..end, strand, type, name):
    154..533     +  enhancer       CMV enhancer: human cytomegalovirus immediate early enhancer
    535..734     +  promoter       CMV promoter: human cytomegalovirus (CMV) immediate early promoter
    802..840     +  misc_feature   Ad SA (fragment): adenovirus major late transcript splice acceptor (Friedrich and Soriano, 1991)
    873..1082    -  CDS            PTP (fragment): TERM_ADE02 - Experimental evidence at protein level: Swiss-Prot protein existence level 1. Protein covalently bound to the viral DNA that acts as a primer for viral genomic replication by DNA strand displacement. Assembles on the viral origin of replication in an initiation complex with viral polymerase, DBP, host NFIA and host POU2F1/OCT1. During initiation, the polymerase covalently couples the first dCTP with Ser- 580 of pTP. The terminal protein stimulates the template activity over 20 fold compared to protein-free templates. Neo-synthesized viral genomes are linked to two preterminal prot
   1113..1202    +  intron         chimeric intron (fragment): chimera between introns from adenovirus and immunoglobulin heavy chain genes
   1221..1267    +  CDS            IgH signal sequence (fragment): signal sequence from the mouse immunoglobulin heavy chain variable region
   2536..2553    +  CDS            CLIP-tag™ (fragment): human O6-alkylguanine-DNA-alkyltransferase variant that forms covalent bonds with benzylcytosine derivatives fast-reacting variant, optimized for mammalian expression
   3813..4373    +  CDS            Cd4 (fragment): CD4_RAT - Experimental evidence at protein level: Swiss-Prot protein existence level 1. Integral membrane glycoprotein that plays an essential role in the immune response and serves multiple functions in responses against both external and internal offenses. In T-cells, functions primarily as a coreceptor for MHC class II molecule:peptide complex. The antigens presented by class II peptides are derived from extracellular proteins while class I peptides are derived from cytosolic proteins. Interacts simultaneously with the T-cell receptor (TCR) and the MHC class II presented by antigen presenti
   4479..4534    +  polyA_signal   β-globin poly(A) signal: rabbit β-globin polyadenylation signal (Gil and Proudfoot, 1987)
   5048..6729    -  rep_origin     oriP (fragment): Epstein-Barr virus oriP replication origin (Yates et al., 2000)
   6856..6960    +  promoter       AmpR promoter: bla
   6961..7821    +  CDS            AmpR: β-lactamase; bla; confers resistance to ampicillin, carbenicillin, and related antibiotics
   7992..8580    +  rep_origin     ori: high-copy-number ColE1/pMB1/pBR322/pUC origin of replication
   8763..8855    +  CDS            lacI (fragment): lac repressor; lacI; The lac repressor binds to the lac operator to inhibit transcription in E. coli. This inhibition can be relieved by adding lactose or isopropyl-β-D-thiogalactopyranoside (IPTG).
   8868..8889    +  protein_bind   CAP binding site: CAP binding activates transcription in the presence of cAMP. E. coli catabolite activator protein
   8904..8934    +  promoter       lac promoter: promoter for the E. coli lac operon
   8942..8958    +  protein_bind   lac operator: The lac repressor binds to the lac operator to inhibit transcription in E. coli. This inhibition can be relieved by adding lactose or isopropyl-β-D-thiogalactopyranoside (IPTG). lac repressor encoded by lacI
   9028..9044    +  promoter       tet promoter (fragment): E. coli promoter for tetracycline efflux protein gene
   9054..9079    -  CDS            bla(M) (fragment): β-lactamase lacking the signal sequence; bla(M); allows cytosolic expression of β-lactamase
