[The description below was written by a language model from this plasmid's Addgene catalogue record and pLannotate feature annotations shown in this document.]
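Description:
RAMA-bio is a mammalian expression plasmid built on the pTT3 backbone and designed for transient production of a secreted, soluble form of the Plasmodium falciparum merozoite protein RAMA. In bacteria it is maintained through a high-copy ColE1/pUC-type origin and selected with ampicillin via the β-lactamase gene. The backbone also carries an Epstein-Barr virus oriP element, which supports episomal maintenance in mammalian cells that supply EBNA1. Short lac, tet and bla fragments, and a brief CLIP-tag match inside the insert region, appear to be backbone remnants or chance annotation hits rather than functional parts.

Expression is driven by the CMV immediate-early enhancer and promoter, followed by adenovirus-derived leader and splice elements with a chimeric intron, and terminated by the rabbit β-globin polyadenylation signal. The open reading frame begins with an exogenous mouse signal peptide, annotated as an immunoglobulin heavy chain signal sequence, which directs the product into the secretory pathway. It is followed by a synthetic, codon-optimised sequence encoding the full-length RAMA ectodomain, cloned between retained NotI and AscI sites. Ten serine or threonine residues were changed to alanine to remove N-linked glycosylation sites, so the mammalian cells do not add glycans to the recombinant protein. Downstream, the backbone contributes a C-terminal rat Cd4 domains 3+4 tag and an enzymatic biotinylation sequence. The latter is not separately annotated in the feature table.

When co-transfected with a BirA biotin ligase construct, the cells secrete RAMA carrying a single biotin at its C terminus. The plasmid belongs to a library of recombinant merozoite surface and secreted proteins.
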