Addgene plasmid #47786: RAMA-bio
Purpose: Expresses enzymatically monobiotinylated full-length RAMA ectodomain with no N-linked glycans upon cotransfection with BirA in mammalian cells. Contains a C-terminal rat Cd4 d3+4 tag.
Depositing lab: Gavin Wright. Depositing organization: Wellcome Sanger Institute. Publication: A library of functional recombinant cell surface and secreted Plasmodium falciparum merozoite proteins. Crosnier C, Wanaguru M, McDade B, Osier FH, Marsh K, Rayner JC, Wright GJ. Mol Cell Proteomics. 2013 Sep 16. 10.1074/mcp.O113.028357 PubMed 24043421.
Backbone
  Vector backbone: pTT3
  Backbone manufacturer: Yves Durocher, NRC
  Backbone size w/o insert (bp): 6633
  Total vector size (bp): 9099
  Vector type: Mammalian Expression
Growth in bacteria
  Bacterial resistance: Ampicillin, 100 μg/mL
  Growth temperature: 37°C
  Growth strain: DH5alpha
  Copy number: High Copy
Gene/Insert
  Gene/Insert name: Codon-optimised RAMA
  Species: Synthetic; Plasmodium falciparum
  Insert size (bp): 2466
  Mutation: Exogenous signal peptide of mouse origin, changed Serine54, Threonine399, Threonine404, Serine405, Serine497, Serine577, Serine664, Threonine673, Threonine689 and Serine723 to Alanine residues
  Promoter: CMV
  Tag / fusion protein: rat Cd4 d3+4 (C terminal on backbone); enzymatic biotinylation sequence (C terminal on backbone)
  Cloning method: Restriction Enzyme; 5′ cloning site NotI (not destroyed); 3′ cloning site AscI (not destroyed)
  Sequencing primers: 5′ CMV-fwd
Resource information
  A portion of this plasmid was derived from a plasmid made by: pTT3 was obtained under an MTA from Yves Durocher, National Research Council of Canada- Biotechnology Research Institute
Terms and licenses: Academic/Nonprofit Terms; Industry Terms: Not Available to Industry
How to cite: RAMA-bio was a gift from Gavin Wright (Addgene plasmid # 47786 ; http://n2t.net/addgene:47786 ; RRID:Addgene_47786)
