>Addgene plasmid #47786 | RAMA-bio | addgene partial sequence | sequence record 71159 | CMV-F 5'-CGCAAATGGGCGGTAGGCGTG-3'
TGAACCGTCAGATCCTCACTCTCTTCCGCATCGCTGTCTGCGAGGGCCAGCTGTTGGGCTCGCGGTTGAG
GACAAACTCTTCGCGGTCTTTCCAGTACTCTTGGATCGGAAACCCGTCGGCCTCCGAACGGTACTCCGCC
ACCGAGGGACCTGAGCGAGTCCGCATCGACCGGATCGGAAAACCTCTCGAGAAAGGCGTCTAACCAGTCA
CAGTCGCAAGGTAGGCTGAGCACCGTGGCGGGCGGCAGCGGGTGGCGGTCGGGGTTGTTTCTGGCGGAGG
TGCTGCTGATGATGTAATTAAAGTAGGCGGTCTTGAGACGGCGGATGGTCGAGGTGAGGTGTGGCAGGCT
TGAGATCCAGCTGTTGGGGTGAGTACTCCCTCTCAAAAGCGGGCATTACTTCTGCGCTAAGATTGTCAGT
TTCCAAAAACGAGGAGGATTTGATATTCACCTGGCCCGATCTGGCCATACACTTGAGTGACAATGACATC
CACTTTGCCTTTCTCTCCACAGGTGTCCACTCCCAGGTCCAAGTTTGCCACCATGGAGTTTCAGACCCAG
GTACTCATGTCCCTGCTGCTCTGCATGTCTGGTGCGGCCGCCTACCTGGAACAGATCAAGAACGGCATCA
GCGGCCACTACACCGAGGACCACAACATCAAGAACAACAACTGCATCAGCTTCAGCGACTACGAGCGGAG
CATCAAGAACTTCGCCATCAGCAGCCACGCCGAGAACAACTACGACAACATCATCAACGAGTACAAGAAG
ATCAAGGACATCAACAACAATATCAACATCCTGAGCAGCGTGCACCGGAAGGGCCGGATCCTGTACGACA
GCTTCCTGGAAATCAACAAGCTGGAAAACGACAAGAAAGAGAAGCACGAGAAAGAG
