>Addgene plasmid #47786 | RAMA-bio | addgene partial sequence | sequence record 71521 | EBVori-F
AGAACCCCTTTGTGTTTGGTCCCCCCCCGTGTCACATGTGGAACAGGGCCCAGTTGGCAAGTTGTACCAA
CCAACTGAAGGGATTACATGCACTGCCCCGCGAAGAAGGGGCAGAGATGTCGTAGTCAGGTTTAGTTCGT
CCGGGGCGGGGATCGATCCTCTAGCTAGAGATCTCCGAGGGATCTCGACCAAATGATTTGCCCTCCCATA
TGTCCTTCCGAGTGAGAGACACAAAAAATTCCAACACACTATTGCAATGAAAATAAATTTCCTTTATTAG
CCAGAGGTCGAGGTCGGGGGATCCTTAATTAATCACGTGTCTAGACTTAACGATGATTCCACACCATTTT
CTGTGCATCCAGAATATGATGCAGTGATCCGGAATTCAACCCTTTGGATAAAACCTGGATCTTGGAGTCC
ATCTTGACCTCTTCACCTTCACTCAGTAGACATTGCCACACCCCTGCTTCAGGGGCCTGCACTTGAATCA
CTTTCTCCTGCCTGGAGACCCTGGCCTCCTGATTCTCCTGCTTCAAGATCAGTCTCATCTTGGGTGAGGT
GGGTCCCATCACCTCACAGGTCAAAGTGTTGCTGTCGGGCTGAGTCACTTTCATCACCACCAGGTTCACT
TCCTGATACAGTATCCCTCTGTCCAGAGTCAGGGTCAGGTTGCCAGAACCAGCAAACTGAAGGGAGACCT
GGGGTATCTGAAGGGTGAGTGGGAGCGTTTCGGACAGCTGGAACTTGGGGTTGCTAGTAGACTTCTGCAC
AGACACCTTTTGGTTCTTTAGGGAGAAGGTGATCCAGGACTGGGAAGAAGGAGCCTTCTCTGCCTTCCAT
CTCAACTCTCCCTGCAGGCTTTCCTCTCCAAGGTTGAGTGGGAAGGAGAACTCCGCTGACTCCCCCTCAC
TCTTATAGGCCGTGATGGA
