>Addgene plasmid #47786 | RAMA-bio | addgene partial sequence | sequence record 72222 | rCd4-R 5'-TCCCTGCAGGCTTTCCTCTCCAAGGTTGAG-3'
CTCACTCTTATAGGCCGTGATGGAGGTCGACGGCGCGCCCTTGTTGCCGTTCTCGTCGAAGTCGATTTCC
TCTGTCTCGACCATGGTAGGGGTGTTCACGTCCTCGGTATTTTCCAGCTCCACCAGTTCCTCGGCGGTCA
TGGCGGCCTCATCGTTGATCAGCTGTTTCTTCTCTTTGTTTTCCATGTTTTCTTTGTTCTGCACCTTGGT
GGACACTTTCTGGTAGCTGTGGGGGCTGATGGACTTCTCCCGCTTCTTGTGGGCCACGAACTTGTTATCG
AAGATCTTGTTATTGTTTTCCAGCAGGGTGTCCTCGTTGGGGCCCTGGTCGGTCAGCAGCTCGTCGTTGA
TCTTGTCCAGCTCGTTTGTCTCTTTCATGTCCTCGGCCTGGTTGTTGTCGTTGAATTCTTCATTCTGCTC
GTAATCGTCGTCCATGTAGCTCTCATCGTAGTTCTGCTGCTCAAACTTGTTATTCTTATTGTTCTTGGCC
TTGTTGTTGTACTCATTCTTCATGTACATCTTGTTCTGTTTGTTGGCGTTGTTGAACTGCAGCTTCTTAT
TGGCTTTGTTGGCCTTGCTATTCTTGATCTCTTTGTCGACGATGTTCTTTTCCTGTTCCATCAGCTTGTT
CAGTTCCTCGTCAGCGTCCTCTTCGAAGTTCTCGTCGGGTTCCTCTTCCAGGATGATCTGGGACTTCTTG
TTGTTGCCCAGCTTCTTGTTGCCCTTGTAGGCGGACTTCTTCACGGCGTCCTTGATGGTCTGTTCCTCGT
CGATCAGGTCGTCCAGGTACTTCATGTCTTTCTGGATGAAGGCGTGCACGTCGGCCACGTTCTGGATCTC
GTTCAGGTGCTCGTTGTCGAAGCTCTTGCCCTTCACTTTCTGCTTGCCCTCGCTGGGCAGTTCCTCATCC
TGCTGGACGTCGA
